>Addgene plasmid #215498 | pDB4878 | addgene full sequence | sequence record 425146 | Addgene NGS Result
TCGCGCGTTTCGGTGATGACGGTGAAAACCTCTGACACATGCAGCTCCCGGAGACGGTCACAGCTTGTCT
GTAAGCGGATGCCGGGAGCAGACAAGCCCGTCAGGGCGCGTCAGCGGGTGTTGGCGGGTGTCGGGGCTGG
CTTAACTATGCGGCATCAGAGCAGATTGTACTGAGAGTGCACCATAACCGGGAGAATCCTGAATAATGTG
CTGTGAAGCAGTTGAAAGAAAATTAAAGAACCCAATATAATATGCTATAAAGCAATCAAAAAATAATAGT
AAGAAACCCAAATAAAACCCCGTTGACCATGTTCCCAATTAAATTAACGCATATTAATGCAAAAAATGCA
ATATTAAGACTAGTTATTAAACCGATAATTAGTCTTCAATTATTAAAAGATGTAGTTGATTTGTATTATC
TTTCAATTGCTAATTCTAAATATATTGGAGAATTCAATGAGTTTATGCATTGAAGTTTAAGATAACATTG
GCGCTGATTGCAGCAAAAGTAATCACGCATATAGCTGTAGGACCAAAACGATCATCATATCGGACCGCAT
TATGTTTAGCGGCCGCTAAACGTTGCTTTATATATGGATAACGACATATACATTTATTTCTTGAAAAAAT
AGCAAAGCTATATTGATTTTAGCGTATGCTGCTTTAAAGTTGCATTTCACAATGCTTGGAAATGTAACGA
TGACAGAATTAATACGATGCAAAACTCAAATAATAAACTGCGCACTAACTCACTACAATAAACAACTTTG
AAAAAAAGATTCGTTTTTTCAACATTTACCATCTCATTAAGCTGAGCTGCCAAGGTATATACATACTTCA
TCGAATATGAGCGAAAAACAGGTTGTAGGGATCCTTGGAGGTGGTCAATTGGGCCGAATGATGGTAGAGG
CAGCCCATCGCTTAAACATCAAATGCATCATCTTGGATGCAGCAAATTCTCCTGCCAAACAAATTGATGG
AGGACGTGAGCACATTGATGCATCATTTACTGACCCCGATGCAATTGTTGAACTGTCTAAGAAGTGCACG
TTATTAACAACTGAAATTGAGCATATTAACACTGATGCCTTGGCAGCCGTTACGAAATCTGTTGCTGTTG
AACCCTCTCCTGCAACTCTGCGATGCATTCAAGACAAATATCTTCAAAAACAGCATTTACAGGTTTTTAA
GATTGCACTTCCTGAATTTTGCGATGCACCTGACCAGGAAAGTGTTGAAAAAGCAGGCCAAGAGTTTGGT
TATCCTTTTGTACTGAAAAGTAAAACATTGGCTTACGACGGTCGTGGAAATTACGTTGTTCATCAACCAT
CTGAGATTCCTACTGCCATCAAAGCACTTGGTGATCGTCCGCTTTATGTTGAAAAGTTCGTTCCTTTCTC
CATGGAAATTGCAGTGATGGTAGTACGCAGTTTAGACGGAAAAGTTTATGCTTATCCTACAACTGAGACC
ATTCAAAAGGATAATGTTTGTCATTTAGTATATGCCCCTGCTCGTCTTCCCTTCTCAATTCAACAGCGTG
CTCAAACCCTTGCCATGGATGCGGTGCGCACTTTTGAAGGCGCTGGTATATATGGTGTAGAGATGTTTGT
TTTGCAAGATGGTGAGACCATTTTACTCAACGAAATTGCTCCTCGGCCTCACAATTCAGGTCACTACACC
ATTGAAGCTTGCCCAACTTCTCAGTTTGAAGCTCACTTACGGGCCATATGTGGTCTTCCTTTCAGCGAAA
TCAACACCCAACTCTCGACTTCCACAACTCATGCGTTGATGGTAAATATTTTAGGTACTGATGATCCTGA
TTATGTTTCAAAGATCGCTAAACGTTCTCTGTCCATTCCCGGTGCAACTTTGCATCTTTATGGTAAAGCT
GAATCTAGAAAGGGTCGCAAGATGGGACACGTTACCATCATTTCTGATTCACCTCAAGAATGTGAACGTA
GGTATCAGATGCTTCTTGACGTCAAAGATCCTGTCGAATCACCTGTTGTTGGTATTATCATGGGTTCGGA
TTCTGATTTAAGCAAGATGAAAGATGCTGCCGTCATTTTAGATGAATTCAAGGTGCCTTACGAACTTACT
ATTGTTTCAGCTCACCGCACACCAGATCGCATGGTTACTTATGCTCGTACCGCAGCTTCAAGAGGGTTGC
GTGTGATTATTGCTGGTGCTGGTGGTGCCGCTCATTTGCCTGGTATGGTTGCTGCAATGACACCTCTTCC
AGTAATCGGCGTTCCTGTAAAAGGAAGCACTCTTGACGGAGTTGACTCTCTTCACTCTATTGTTCAGATG
CCTCGAGGTGTCCCTGTCGCCACTGTTGCTATCAATAATAGCCAAAATGCCGGTATTTTAGCCTGTCGTA
TACTTGCTACATTTCAACCCTCCCTTTTGGCTGCTATGGAGAGCTTTATGGACAATATGAAAGAGATTGT
TTTAGAAAAGGCTGATAAATTAGAAAAAGTTGGTTGGAAAAATTATTCTGCATAGGCGACCATAGACATA
ACTGTTAAATGATTTTGCTTGCTTTTTGTTTTAAATAATATTTTATTTTGAAATTCTAGATTGTAAAATG
TATTCTAAAAAGTGATTAAAAATTAAAAATAAAAACCCCCCGAATAATGTGCTGCGACGCAGCTAGGGCG
GTGTGAAATACCGCACAGATGCGTAAGGAGAAAATACCGCATCAGGAAATTGTAAGCGTTAATATTTTGT
TAAAATTCGCGTTAAATTTTTGTTAAATCAGCTCATTTTTTAACCAATAGGCCGAAATCGGCAAAATCCC
TTATAAATCAAAAGAATAGACCGAGATAGGGT
[37 nt withheld, positions 2833-2869]
AAAGAACGTGGACTCCAACGTCAAAGG
[49 nt withheld, positions 2897-2945]
T
[91 nt withheld, positions 2947-3037]
G
[124 nt withheld, positions 3039-3162]
CCATTCGCCATTCAGGCTGCGCAACTGTTGGGAAGGGCGATCGGTGCGGGCCTCTTCGCTATTACGCCAG
CTGGCGAAAGGGGGATGTGCTGCAAGGCGATTAAGTTGGGTAACGCCAGGGTTTTCCCAGTCACGACGTT
GTAAAACGACGGCCAGTGAGCGCGCGTAATACGACTCACTATAGGGCGAATTGGGTACCGGGCCCGATCA
GAAAATTATCGCCATAAAAGACAGAATAAGTCATCAGCGGTTGTTTCATTTCCTATATTTTTTTTTTATT
TTTTTATTTTTTAATAAGGGAAAATTTAACGTCTAAGGATACAGAAGATTGTTAGCACATTAAAGTAATA
AAGGCTTAAGTAGTAAGTGCCTTAGCATGTTATTGTATTTCAAAGGACATAATCTAAAATAATAACAATA
TCATTTCTCACAAGTTATTCAATTTTCTTTTTTTTTTCTAATAATATCAAGAATGTATTATTTGTTTGAC
ATAAGTCAACTAATTTATTTAATATGCTGGATTAATCTTGCAGACATGTAAATTAACAAGTTTTAGTCAA
ATAACGTTGAAGTTTCAATGAACTCAAATAATTTCTCTTTTTTTTTATATAACCATAATCTGATTTATAT
TTTCCGCAGGGATCAACTGAAGTTATGACATTTGGATTGGATCACTTATAACCTTGGTCGCCAAATAATA
CAAAAATCAGCGTTATAAAACAAAGAAGGTTTTTGTTAAGAAATTAATCCTCTTTCTTGATAAGAAAGTT
GAACCGAAATTGCAGATACTGATATATGAAAATAATACCCACAATTTTGGGAATAGCGCAAGCCTCAATT
TAAACAATAGGTGAGGACACATGATAATGACCTCAATGATTGTTAGAAGAAAAGAGCCTCATTACAAAAT
CGAAAAATGAATGGTTGGGTACAAGTTTCCAAAACATGGTAAAGTGGACTTTGCGTATGAGACGTAAATA
GAAAAAAACACTTGTTATATGTTTTCTAGAATTATTGTTGTCTCTTTATGGTTGGATGATGCAAAATAGT
AATTTCGGTTAGTTGCTGTAAAACACCACGAGACAAATAGATATGGATATTTATTAAATCAGGAAAAACG
TAACTCTCGGCTACTGGATGGTTCAGTCACCCAACGATTACTGGGGAGAGAAAACAGGGCAAAAGCAAAG
CTTAAAGGAATCCGATTGTCATTCGGCAATGTGCAGCGAAACTAAAAACCGGATAATGGACCTGTTAATC
GAAACATTGAAGATAAAGGAAGAGGAATCCTGGCATATCATCAATTGAATAAGTTGAATTAATTATTTCA
ATCTCATTCTCACTTTCTGACTTATAGTCGCTTTGTTAAAGCTAGCATGAGTAAAGGAGAAGAACTTTTC
ACTGGAGTTGTCCCAATTCTTGTTGAATTAGATGGTGATGTTAATGGGCACAAATTTTCTGTCAGTGGAG
AGGGTGAAGGTGATGCAACATACGGAAAACTTACCCTTAAATTTATTTGCACTACTGGAAAACTACCTGT
TCCATGGCCAACACTTGTCACTACTTTGGGTTATGGTCTAATGTGCTTTGCTAGATACCCAGATCATATG
AAACGGCATGACTTTTTCAAGAGTGCCATGCCCGAAGGTTATGTACAGGAAAGAACTATATTTTTCAAAG
ATGACGGGAACTACAAGACACGTGCTGAAGTCAAGTTTGAAGGTGATACCCTTGTTAATAGAATCGAGTT
AAAAGGTATTGATTTTAAAGAAGATGGAAACATTCTTGGACACAAATTGGAATACAACTATAACTCACAC
AATGTATACATCATGGCAGACAAACAAAAGAATGGAATCAAAGTTAACTTCAAAATTAGACACAACATTG
AAGATGGAAGCGTTCAACTAGCAGACCATTATCAACAAAATACTCCAATTGGCGATGGCCCTGTCCTTTT
ACCAGACAACCATTACCTGTCCTATCAATCTAAGCTTTCGAAAGATCCCAACGAAAAGAGAGACCACATG
GTCCTTCTTGAGTTTGTAACAGCTGCTGGGATTACACATGGCATGGATGAACTATACAAAAGATCTTAAC
GCGCCACTTCTAAATAAGCGAATTTCTTATGATTTATGATTTTTATTATTAAATAAGTTATAAAAAAAAT
AAGTGTATACAAATTTTAAAGTGACTCTTAGGTTTTAAAACGAAAATTCTTATTCTTGAGTAACTCTTTC
CTGTAGGTCAGGTTGCTTTCTCAGGTATAGTATGAGGTCGCTCTTATTGACCACACCTCTACCGGCAGAT
CCGCTAGGGATAACAGGGTAATATGTTTAGCTTGCCTCGTCCCCGCCGGGTCACCCGGCCAGCGACATGG
AGGCCCAGAATACCCTCCTTGACAGTCTTGACGTGCGCAGCTCAGGGGCATGATGTGACTGTCGCCCGTA
CATTTAGCCCATACATCCCCATGTATAATCATTTGCATCCATACATTTTGATGGCCGCACGGCGCGAAGC
AAAAATTACGGCTCCTCGCTGCGGACCTGCGAGCAGGGAAACGCTCCCCTCACAGACGCGTTGAATTGTC
CCCACGCCGCGCCCCTGTAGAGAAATATAAAAGGTTAGGATTTGCCACTGAGGTTCTTCTTTCATATACT
TCCTTTTAAAATCTTGCTAGGATACAGTTCTCACATCACATCCGAACATAAACAACCATGGGTAAAAAGC
CTGAACTCACCGCGACGTCTGTCGAGAAGTTTCTGATCGAAAAGTTCGACAGCGTCTCCGACCTGATGCG
GCTCTCGGAGGGCGAAGAATCTCGTGCTTTCAGCTTCGATGTAGGAGGGCGTGGATATGTCCTGCGGGTA
AATAGCTGCGCCGATGGTTTCTACAAAGATCGTTATGTTTATCGGCACTTTGCATCGGCCGCGCTCCCGA
TTCCGGAAGTGCTTGACATTGGGGAATTCAGCGAGAGCCTGACCTATTGCATCTCCCGCCGTGCACAGGG
TGTCACGTTGCAAGACCTGCCTGAAACCGAACTGCCCGCTGTTCTGCAGCCGGTCGCGGAGGCCATGGAT
GCGATCGCTGCGGCCGATCTTAGCCAGACGAGCGGGTTCGGCCCATTCGGACCGCAAGGAATCGGTCAAT
ACACTACATGGCGTGATTTCATATGCGCGATTGCTGATCCCCATGTGTATCACTGGCAAACTGTGATGGA
CGACACCGTCGGTGCGTCCGTCGCGCAGGCTCTCGATGAGCTGATGCTTTGGGCCGAGGACTGCCCCGAA
GTCCGGCACCTCGTGCACGCGGATTTCGGCTCCAACAATGTCCTGACGGACAATGGCCGCATAACAGCGG
TCATTGACTGGAGCGAGGCGATGTTCGGGGATTCCCAATACGAGGTCGCCAACATCTTCTTCTGGAGGCC
GTGGTTGGCTTGTATGGAGCAGCAGACGCGCTACTTCGAGCGGAGGCATCCGGAGCTTGCAGGATCGCCG
CGGCTCCGGGCGTATATGCTCCGCATTGGTCTTGACCAACTCTATCAGAGCTTGGTTGACGGCAATTTCG
ATGATGCAGCTTGGGCGCAGGGTCGATGCGACGCAATCGTCCGATCCGGAGCCGGGACTGTCGGGCGTAC
ACAAATCGCCCGCAGAAGCGCGGCCGTCTGGACCGATGGCTGTGTAGAAGTACTCGCCGATAGTGGAAAC
CGACGCCCCAGCACTCGTCCGAGGGCAAAGGAATAATCAGTACTGACAATAAAAAGATTCTTGTTTTCAA
GAACTTGTCATTTGTATAGTTTTTTTATATTGTAGTTGTTCTATTTTAATCAAATGTTAGCGTGATTTAT
ATTTTTTTTCGCCTCGACATCATCTGCCCAGATGCGAAGTTAAGTGCGCAGAAAGTAATATCATGCGTCA
ATCGTATGTGAATGCTGGTCGCTATACTGCTGTCGATTCGATACTAACGCCGCCATCCACCTGCAGGTAA
TCACGTGCCAGCTTTTGTTCCCTTTAGTGAGGGTTAATTGCGCGCTTGGCGTAATCATGGTCATAGCTGT
TTCCTGTGTGAAATTGTTATCCGCTCACAATTCCACACAACATACGAGCCGGAAGCATAAAGTGTAAAGC
CTGGGGTGCCTAATGAGTGAGCTAACTCACATTAATTGCGTTGCGCTCACTGCCCGCTTTCCAGTCGGGA
AACCTGTCGTGCCAGCTGCATTAATGAATCGGCCAACGCGCGGGGAGAGGCGGTTTGCGTATTGGGCGCT
CTTCCGCTTCCTCGCTCACTGACTCGCTGCGCTCGGTCGTTCGGCTGCGGCGAGCGGTATCAGCTCACTC
AAAGGCGGTAATACGGTTATCCACAGAATCAGGGGATAACGCAGGAAAGAACATGTGAGCAAAAGGCCAG
CAAAAGGCCAGGAACCGTAAAAAGGCCGCGTTGCTGGCGTTTTTCCATAGGCTCCGCCCCCCTGACGAGC
ATCACAAAAATCGACGCTCAAGTCAGAGGTGGCGAAACCCGACAGGACTATAAAGATACCAGGCGTTTCC
CCCTGGAAGCTCCCTCGTGCGCTCTCCTGTTCCGACCCTGCCGCTTACCGGATACCTGTCCGCCTTTCTC
CCTTCGGGAAGCGTGGCGCTTTCTCATAGCTCACGCTGTAGGTATCTCAGTTCGGTGTAGGTCGTTCGCT
CCAAGCTGGGCTGTGTGCACGAACCCCCCGTTCAGCCCGACCGCTGCGCCTTATCCGGTAACTATCGTCT
TGAGTCCAACCCGGTAAGACACGACTTATCGCCACTGGCAGCAGCCACTGGTAACAGGATTAGCAGAGCG
AGGTATGTAGGCGGTGCTACAGAGTTCTTGAAGTGGTGGCCTAACTACGGCTACACTAGAAGAACAGTAT
TTGGTATCTGCGCTCTGCTGAAGCCAGTTACCTTCGGAAAAAGAGTTGGTAGCTCTTGATCCGGCAAACA
AACCACCGCTGGTAGCGGTGGTTTTTTTGTTTGCAAGCAGCAGATTACGCGCAGAAAAAAAGGATCTCAA
GAAGATCCTTTGATCTTTTCTACGGGGTCTGACGCTCAGTGGAACGAAAACTCACGTTAAGGGATTTTGG
TCATGAGATTATCAAAAAGGATCTTCACCTAGATCCTTTTAAATTAAAAATGAAGTTTTAAATCAATCTA
AAGTATATATGAGTAAACTTGGTCTGACAGTTACCAATGCTTAATCAGTGAGGCACCTATCTCAGCGATC
TGTCTATTTCGTTCATCCATAGTTGCCTGACTCCCCGTCGTGTAGATAACTACGATACGGGAGGGCTTAC
CATCTGGCCCCAGTGCTGCAATGATACCGCGAGACCCACGCTCACCGGCTCCAGATTTATCAGCAATAAA
CCAGCCAGCCGGAAGGGCCGAGCGCAGAAGTGGTCCTGCAACTTTATCCGCCTCCATCCAGTCTATTAAT
TGTTGCCGGGAAGCTAGAGTAAGTAGTTCGCCAGTTAATAGTTTGCGCAACGTTGTTGCCATTGCTACAG
GCATCGTGGTGTCACGCTCGTCGTTTGGTATGGCTTCATTCAGCTCCGGTTCCCAACGATCAAGGCGAGT
TACATGATCCCCCATGTTGTGCAAAAAAGCGGTTAGCTCCTTCGGTCCTCCGATCGTTGTCAGAAGTAAG
TTGGCCGCAGTGTTATCACTCATGGTTATGGCAGCACTGCATAATTCTCTTACTGTCATGCCATCCGTAA
GATGCTTTTCTGTGACTGGTGAGTACTCAACCAAGTCATTCTGAGAATAGTGTATGCGGCGACCGAGTTG
CTCTTGCCCGGCGTCAATACGGGATAATACCGCGCCACATAGCAGAACTTTAAAAGTGCTCATCATTGGA
AAACGTTCTTCGGGGCGAAAACTCTCAAGGATCTTACCGCTGTTGAGATCCAGTTCGATGTAACCCACTC
GTGCACCCAACTGATCTTCAGCATCTTTTACTTTCACCAGCGTTTCTGGGTGAGCAAAAACAGGAAGGCA
AAATGCCGCAAAAAAGGGAATAAGGGCGACACGGAAATGTTGAATACTCATACTCTTCCTTTTTCAATAT
TATTGAAGCATTTATCAGGGTTATTGTCTCATGAGCGGATACATATTTGAATGTATTTAGAAAAATAAAC
AAATAGGGGTTCCGCGCACATTTCCCCGAAAAGTGCCACCTGACGTCTAAGAAACCATTATTATCATGAC
ATTAACCTATAAAAATAGGCGTATCACGAGGCCCTTTCGTC
Features (pLannotate 1.2.2; 21 found; start..end, strand, type, name):
    137..186     +  misc_feature   bom (fragment): basis of mobility region from pBR322
    466..636     -  CDS            vtc4 (fragment): VTC4_SCHPO - Experimental evidence at protein level: Swiss-Prot protein existence level 1. Component of the vacuolar transporter chaperone (VTC) complex, which plays a role in vacuolar membrane fusion. From Schizosaccharomyces pombe (strain 972 / ATCC 24843) (Fission yeast).
    847..2502    +  CDS            ade6: PUR6_SCHPO - Also known as min1. Protein inferred from homology: Swiss-Prot protein existence level 3. From Schizosaccharomyces pombe (strain 972 / ATCC 24843) (Fission yeast).
   2658..2706    +  misc_feature   bom (fragment): basis of mobility region from pBR322
   2734..3162    -  rep_origin     f1 ori (sequence partly withheld): f1 bacteriophage origin of replication; arrow indicates direction of (+) strand synthesis
   3166..3321    -  CDS            lacZα (fragment): LacZα fragment of β-galactosidase; lacZ fragment
   3329..3347    +  promoter       T7 promoter: promoter for bacteriophage T7 RNA polymerase
   3381..4532    +  promoter       nmt1 promoter: wild-type nmt1 promoter from Schizosaccharomyces pombe, conferring strong thiamine-repressible expression
   4539..5252    +  CDS            10B: 10B is a fluorescent protein published in 1996, derived from Aequorea victoria.
   5280..5467    +  terminator     ADH1 terminator: S. cerevisiae ADH1; transcription terminator for the S. cerevisiae alcohol dehydrogenase 1 (ADH1) gene
   5536..7111    +  gene           hphMX6: yeast selectable marker conferring hygromycin resistance
   6914..7111    +  terminator     TEF terminator: Ashbya gossypii TEF terminator
   7173..7191    -  promoter       T3 promoter: promoter for bacteriophage T3 RNA polymerase
   7236..7252    -  protein_bind   lac operator: The lac repressor binds to the lac operator to inhibit transcription in E. coli. This inhibition can be relieved by adding lactose or isopropyl-β-D-thiogalactopyranoside (IPTG). lac repressor encoded by lacI
   7260..7290    -  promoter       lac promoter: promoter for the E. coli lac operon
   7305..7326    -  protein_bind   CAP binding site: CAP binding activates transcription in the presence of cAMP. E. coli catabolite activator protein
   7339..7431    -  CDS            lacI (fragment): lac repressor; lacI; The lac repressor binds to the lac operator to inhibit transcription in E. coli. This inhibition can be relieved by adding lactose or isopropyl-β-D-thiogalactopyranoside (IPTG).
   7614..8202    -  rep_origin     ori: high-copy-number ColE1/pMB1/pBR322/pUC origin of replication
   8373..9233    -  CDS            AmpR: β-lactamase; bla; confers resistance to ampicillin, carbenicillin, and related antibiotics
   9234..9338    -  promoter       AmpR promoter: bla
   9433..35      +  CDS            rop (fragment) (across the origin): Rop protein, which maintains plasmids at low copy number; rop
