[The description below was written by a language model from this plasmid's Addgene catalogue record and pLannotate feature annotations shown in this document.]
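Description:
pDB4878 is a 9.4 kb integrating expression plasmid for the fission yeast Schizosaccharomyces pombe, built on the pAde6NotI backbone. It has no yeast replication origin in the annotated features; instead it carries the S. pombe ade6 coding sequence together with a flanking fragment of the neighbouring vtc4 gene, which provide homology for targeting the plasmid to the ade6 locus. The backbone name suggests linearisation at a NotI site for this purpose, although the record does not spell this out. Yeast transformants can be selected with the hphMX6 hygromycin-resistance cassette (ending in the Ashbya gossypii TEF terminator) and/or through the ADE6 marker. In E. coli the plasmid is maintained through a high-copy ColE1/pUC-type origin and selected with ampicillin via AmpR. An f1 origin, lacZα and lac regulatory remnants, T7 and T3 promoters, and small bom, rop and lacI fragments are cloning-vector leftovers with no role in yeast.

The payload is a 714 bp mECitrine open reading frame, encoding a yellow fluorescent protein; the annotation software matched it to "10B", an early Aequorea victoria-derived fluorescent protein, which agrees with the Aequorea origin of the Citrine family. It is driven by P41nmt1, the attenuated, medium-strength version of the thiamine-repressible nmt1 promoter, which the automated annotation labels as wild-type nmt1, and it is terminated by the S. cerevisiae ADH1 terminator. Expression is therefore induced by removing thiamine from the medium. The associated publication describes a Pil1 co-tethering assay for detecting protein–protein interactions in S. pombe. In that context the plasmid plausibly serves as a source of untagged mECitrine, for example as a control or as a parent for fusion constructs, though the record does not state its exact role.
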