Addgene plasmid #215498: pDB4878
Purpose: A pAde6 backbone integrating plasmid expressing mECitrine under the inducible promoter 41nmt1
Depositing lab: Li-Lin Du. Depositing organization: National Institute of Biological Sciences, Beijing. Publication: Pil1 Co-tethering Assay to Detect Protein-Protein Interactions in the Fission Yeast Schizosaccharomyces pombe. Pan ZQ, Yang YS, Du LL. Methods Mol Biol. 2025;2862:93-102. doi: 10.1007/978-1-0716-4168-2_7. PubMed 39527195.
Backbone
  Vector backbone: pAde6NotI
  Backbone size w/o insert (bp): 8719
  Total vector size (bp): 9433
  Vector type: Yeast Expression
  Selectable markers: Hygromycin ; ADE6
Growth in bacteria
  Bacterial resistance: Ampicillin, 100 μg/mL
  Growth temperature: 37°C
  Growth strain: DH5alpha
  Copy number: Unknown
Gene/Insert
  Gene/Insert name: mECitrine
  Species: S. pombe (fission yeast)
  Insert size (bp): 714
  Promoter: P41nmt1
  Cloning method: Unknown
  Sequencing primers: 5′ NA
Terms and licenses: Academic/Nonprofit Terms; Industry Terms: Not Available to Industry
How to cite: pDB4878 was a gift from Li-Lin Du (Addgene plasmid # 215498 ; http://n2t.net/addgene:215498 ; RRID:Addgene_215498)
